>Addgene plasmid #152110 | pGBW-m4134300 | depositor full sequence | sequence record 295122 | Full Sequence
CACCATGTTCCACTTGGTGGATTTTCAGGTCACGATCGCAGAAATACTGCTAATTATCATGCGAACCTTC
AAGGTTAGCATTTGGAACCTGGACTACATCATTAATCTCATCATAAAAAACCTTAGTAAGTCTTTAACTG
AGAATAAATATTCCCAACTGGATGAGGAACAGCCAATGGAGATTGACGAAAACCTTTACTTTCAGTCGGG
ACGGCGAATCCCGGGGCTGATAAATCCCTGGAAAAGGAGATGGAAGAAGAACTTTATTGCAGTGTCTGCG
GCTAACCGGTTCAAAAAGATCAGTTCAAGCGGCGCCCTAGATTACGACATTCCTACGACCGCCTCCGAGA
ATCTCTATTTCCAGGGTGAATTTGGCTTGGCACAACATGACGAGGCCGTCGATAACAAGTTTAATAAAGA
ACAGCAGAACGCTTTCTATGAGATCCTTCACTTACCAAATCTGAACGAAGAGCAACGCAACGCTTTCATT
CAGAGCCTGAAAGACGATCCCTCGCAGTCTGCAAATCTCCTGGCCGAAGCCAAGAAGCTGAATGACGCAC
AGGCTCCAAAAGTTGATAACAAGTTTAACAAGGAGCAGCAGAATGCTTTCTACGAGATATTGCACCTTCC
TAATCTGAATGAGGAACAAAGAAATGCATTTATCCAGTCCCTAAAAGACGATCCATCACAGAGTGCCAAC
CTGCTTGCGGAAGCCAAAAAGCTCAATGATGCCCAGGCCCCGAAAGTAGACGCGAACCATCAATAAGCTA
GCTTGACTGACTGAGATACAGCGTACCTTCAGCTCACAGACATGATAAGATACATTGATGAGTTTGGACA
AACCACAACTAGAATGCAGTGAAAAAAATGCTTTATTTGTGAAATTTGTGATGCTATTGCTTTATTTGTA
ACCATTATAAGCTGCAATAAACAAGTTAACAACAACAATTGCATTCATTTTATGTTTCAGGTTCAGGGGG
AGGTGTGGGAGGTTTTTTAAAGCAAGTAAAACCTCTACAAATGTGGTATTGGCCCATCTCTATCGGTATC
GTAGCATAACCCCTTGGGGCCTCTAAACGGGTCTTGAGGGGTTTTTTGTGCCCCTCGGGCCGGATTGCTA
TCTACCGGCATTGGCGCAGAAAAAAATGCCTGATGCGACGCTGCGCGTCTTATACTCCCACATATGCCAG
ATTCAGCAACGGATACGGCTTCCCCAACTTGCCCACTTCCATACGTGTCCTCCTTACCAGAAATTTATCC
TTAAGGTCGTCAGCTATCCTGCAGGCGATCTCTCGATTTCGATCAAGACATTCCTTTAATGGTCTTTTCT
GGACACCACTAGGGGTCAGAAGTAGTTCATCAAACTTTCTTCCCTCCCTAATCTCATTGGTTACCTTGGG
CTATCGAAACTTAATTAACCAGTCAAGTCAGCTACTTGGCGAGATCGACTTGTCTGGGTTTCGACTACGC
TCAGAATTGCGTCAGTCAAGTTCGATCTGGTCCTTGCTATTGCACCCGTTCTCCGATTACGAGTTTCATT
TAAATCATGTGAGCAAAAGGCCAGCAAAAGGCCAGGAACCGTAAAAAGGCCGCGTTGCTGGCGTTTTTCC
ATAGGCTCCGCCCCCCTGACGAGCATCACAAAAATCGACGCTCAAGTCAGAGGTGGCGAAACCCGACAGG
ACTATAAAGATACCAGGCGTTTCCCCCTGGAAGCTCCCTCGTGCGCTCTCCTGTTCCGACCCTGCCGCTT
ACCGGATACCTGTCCGCCTTTCTCCCTTCGGGAAGCGTGGCGCTTTCTCATAGCTCACGCTGTAGGTATC
TCAGTTCGGTGTAGGTCGTTCGCTCCAAGCTGGGCTGTGTGCACGAACCCCCCGTTCAGCCCGACCGCTG
CGCCTTATCCGGTAACTATCGTCTTGAGTCCAACCCGGTAAGACACGACTTATCGCCACTGGCAGCAGCC
ACTGGTAACAGGATTAGCAGAGCGAGGTATGTAGGCGGTGCTACAGAGTTCTTGAAGTGGTGGCCTAACT
ACGGCTACACTAGAAGAACAGTATTTGGTATCTGCGCTCTGCTGAAGCCAGTTACCTTCGGAAAAAGAGT
TGGTAGCTCTTGATCCGGCAAACAAACCACCGCTGGTAGCGGTGGTTTTTTTGTTTGCAAGCAGCAGATT
ACGCGCAGAAAAAAAGGATCTCAAGAAGATCCTTTGATCTTTTCTACGGGGTCTGACGCTCAGTGGAACG
AAAACTCACGTTAAGGGATTTTGGTCATGAGATTATCAAAAAGGATCTTCACCTAGATCCTTTTAAATTA
AAAATGAAGTTTTAAATCAATCTAAAGTATATATGAGTAAACTTGGTCTGACAGTTACCAATGCTTAATC
AGTGAGGCACCTATCTCAGCGATCTGTCTATTTCGTTCATCCATAGTTGCATTTAAATTTCCGAACTCTC
CAAGGCCCTCGTCGGAAAATCTTCAAACCTTTCGTCCGATCCATCTTGCAGGCTACCTCTCGAACGAACT
ATCGCAAGTCTCTTGGCCGGCCTTGCGCCTTGGCTATTGCTTGGCAGCGCCTATCGCCAGGTATTACTCC
AATCCCGAATATCCGAGATCGGGATCACCCGAGAGAAGTTCAACCTACATCCTCAATCCCGATCTATCCG
AGATCCGAGGAATATCGAAATCGGGGCGCGCCTGGTGTACCGAGAACGATCCTCTCAGTGCGAGTCTCGA
CGATCCATATCGTTGCTTGGCAGTCAGCCAGTCGGAATCCAGCTTGGGACCCAGGAAGTCCAATCGTCAG
ATATTGTACTCAAGCCTGGTCACGGCAGCGTACCGATCTGTTTAAACCTAGATATTGATAGTCTGATCGG
TCAACGTATAATCGAGTCCTAGCTTTTGCAAACATCTATCAAGAGACAGGATCAGCAGGAGGCTTTCGCA
TGAGTATTCAACATTTCCGTGTCGCCCTTATTCCCTTTTTTGCGGCATTTTGCCTTCCTGTTTTTGCTCA
CCCAGAAACGCTGGTGAAAGTAAAAGATGCTGAAGATCAGTTGGGTGCGCGAGTGGGTTACATCGAACTG
GATCTCAACAGCGGTAAGATCCTTGAGAGTTTTCGCCCCGAAGAACGCTTTCCAATGATGAGCACTTTTA
AAGTTCTGCTATGTGGCGCGGTATTATCCCGTATTGACGCCGGGCAAGAGCAACTCGGTCGCCGCATACA
CTATTCTCAGAATGACTTGGTTGAGTATTCACCAGTCACAGAAAAGCATCTTACGGATGGCATGACAGTA
AGAGAATTATGCAGTGCTGCCATAACCATGAGTGATAACACTGCGGCCAACTTACTTCTGACAACGATTG
GAGGACCGAAGGAGCTAACCGCTTTTTTGCACAACATGGGGGATCATGTAACTCGCCTTGATCGTTGGGA
ACCGGAGCTGAATGAAGCCATACCAAACGACGAGCGTGACACCACGATGCCTGTAGCAATGGCAACAACC
TTGCGTAAACTATTAACTGGCGAACTACTTACTCTAGCTTCCCGGCAACAGTTGATAGACTGGATGGAGG
CGGATAAAGTTGCAGGACCACTTCTGCGCTCGGCCCTTCCGGCTGGCTGGTTTATTGCTGATAAATCTGG
AGCCGGTGAGCGTGGGTCTCGCGGTATCATTGCAGCACTGGGGCCAGATGGTAAGCCCTCCCGTATCGTA
GTTATCTACACGACGGGGAGTCAGGCAACTATGGATGAACGAAATAGACAGATCGCTGAGATAGGTGCCT
CACTGATTAAGCATTGGTAACCGATTCTAGGTGCATTGGCGCAGAAAAAAATGCCTGATGCGACGCTGCG
CGTCTTATACTCCCACATATGCCAGATTCAGCAACGGATACGGCTTCCCCAACTTGCCCACTTCCATACG
TGTCCTCCTTACCAGAAATTTATCCTTAAGATCCCGAATCGTTTAAACTCGACTCTGGCTCTATCGAATC
TCCGTCGTTTCGAGCTTACGCGAACAGCCGTGGCGCTCATTTGCTCGTCGGGCATCGAATCTCGTCAGCT
ATCGTCAGCTTACCTTTTTGGCAGCGATCGCGGCTCCCGACATCTTGGACCATTAGCTCCACAGGTATCT
TCTTCCCTCTAGTGGTCATAACAGCAGCTTCAGCTACCTCTCAATTCAAAAAACCCCTCAAGACCCGTTT
AGAGGCCCCAAGGGGTTATGCTATCAATCGTTGCGTTACACACACAAAAAACCAACACACATCCATCTTC
GATGGATAGCGATTTTATTATCTAACTGCTGATCGAGTGTAGCCAGATCTAGTAATCAATTACGGGGTCA
TTAGTTCATAGCCCATATATGGAGTTCCGCGTTACATAACTTACGGTAAATGGCCCGCCTGGCTGACCGC
CCAACGACCCCCGCCCATTGACGTCAATAATGACGTATGTTCCCATAGTAACGCCAATAGGGACTTTCCA
TTGACGTCAATGGGTGGAGTATTTACGGTAAACTGCCCACTTGGCAGTACATCAAGTGTATCATATGCCA
AGTACGCCCCCTATTGACGTCAATGACGGTAAATGGCCCGCCTGGCATTATGCCCAGTACATGACCTTAT
GGGACTTTCCTACTTGGCAGTACATCTACGTATTAGTCATCGCTATTACCATGCTGATGCGGTTTTGGCA
GTACATCAATGGGCGTGGATAGCGGTTTGACTCACGGGGATTTCCAAGTCTCCACCCCATTGACGTCAAT
GGGAGTTTGTTTTGGCACCAAAATCAACGGGACTTTCCAAAATGTCGTAACAACTCCGCCCCATTGACGC
AAATGGGCGGTAGGCGTGTACGGTGGGAGGTCTATATAAGCAGAGCTGGTTTAGTGAACCGTCAGATCAG
ATCTTTGTCGATCCTACCATCCACTCGACACACCCGCCAGCGGCCGC
Features (pLannotate 1.2.2; 18 found; start..end, strand, type, name):
      5..187     +  CDS            NS6_SARS2: Experimental evidence at protein level: Swiss-Prot protein existence level 1. Disrupts cell nuclear import complex formation by tethering karyopherin alpha 2 and karyopherin beta 1 to the membrane. Retention of import factors at the ER/Golgi membrane leads to a loss of transport into the nucleus. Thereby prevents STAT1 nuclear translocation in response to interferon signaling, thus blocking the expression of interferon stimulated genes (ISGs) that display multiple antiviral activities (PubMed:33097660). Suppresses IFN-beta production possibly by blocking IRF3 nuclear translocation (PubMed:3297
    242..319     +  CDS            MYLK2 (fragment): MYLK2_HUMAN - Experimental evidence at protein level: Swiss-Prot protein existence level 1. Implicated in the level of global muscle contraction and cardiac function. Phosphorylates a specific serine in the N-terminus of a myosin light chain. From Homo sapiens (Human).
    401..751     +  CDS            spa (fragment): SPA_STAAU - Experimental evidence at protein level: Swiss-Prot protein existence level 1. Plays a role in the inhibition of the host innate and adaptive immune responses. Possesses five immunoglobulin-binding domains that capture both the fragment crystallizable region (Fc region) and the Fab region (part of Ig that identifies antigen) of immunoglobulins (By similarity). In turn, Staphylococcus aureus is protected from phagocytic killing via inhibition of Ig Fc region. In addition, the host elicited B-cell response is prevented due to a decrease of antibody-secreting cell proliferation that en
    816..937     -  polyA_signal   SV40 poly(A) signal: SV40 polyadenylation signal
    960..1029    -  CDS            large T antigen (fragment): large T antigen from SV40 (simian virus 40)
   1052..1098    +  terminator     T7 terminator: transcription terminator for bacteriophage T7 RNA polymerase
   1128..1264    +  terminator     rrnG terminator: transcription terminator from the E. coli ribosomal RNA rrnG operon (Albrechtsen et al., 1991)
   1309..1380    +  misc_feature   3' β-globin insulator: insulator downstream of the human β-globin locus (Farrell et al., 2002)
   1606..2194    -  rep_origin     ori: high-copy-number ColE1/pMB1/pBR322/pUC origin of replication
   2366..2430    -  CDS            bla(M) (fragment): β-lactamase lacking the signal sequence; bla(M); allows cytosolic expression of β-lactamase
   2940..3800    +  CDS            AmpR: β-lactamase; bla; confers resistance to ampicillin, carbenicillin, and related antibiotics
   3813..3949    +  terminator     rrnG terminator: transcription terminator from the E. coli ribosomal RNA rrnG operon (Albrechtsen et al., 1991)
   4101..4172    +  misc_feature   5' β-globin insulator: insulator upstream of the human β-globin locus (Farrell et al., 2002)
   4177..4223    -  terminator     T7 terminator: transcription terminator for bacteriophage T7 RNA polymerase
   4241..4289    -  polyA_signal   poly(A) signal: synthetic polyadenylation signal
   4370..4673    +  enhancer       CMV enhancer: human cytomegalovirus immediate early enhancer
   4746..4763    -  promoter       CMV promoter (fragment): human cytomegalovirus (CMV) immediate early promoter
   4826..4877    +  promoter       CMVd2 promoter: truncated human cytomegalovirus (CMV) immediate early promoter that yields moderately reduced expression relative to the full-length promoter
