[The description below was written by a language model from this plasmid's Addgene catalogue record and pLannotate feature annotations shown in this document.]
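Description:
pGBW-m4134300 is a mammalian expression plasmid built on the pTwist_CMV_6 backbone that carries the wild-type ORF6 accessory protein of SARS-CoV-2. It is maintained in E. coli through a high-copy ColE1/pUC-type origin and selected with ampicillin via a β-lactamase (AmpR) gene. The record lists no mammalian selection marker and the feature table shows none, so the plasmid appears suited to transient transfection rather than stable selection.

The short ORF6 coding sequence is driven by the human cytomegalovirus immediate-early enhancer and promoter; because the map is circular, these elements are annotated at the end of the sequence, just upstream of the ORF at its start. ORF6 is fused at its C terminus to a backbone-encoded, TEV-cleavable tandem affinity purification (TAP) tag. The annotation is consistent with this: a fragment matching myosin light chain kinase, which likely corresponds to a calmodulin-binding peptide, is followed by immunoglobulin-binding domains from Staphylococcus aureus protein A. The TEV site itself is not annotated separately. An SV40 polyadenylation signal lies downstream of the cassette, although it is annotated on the opposite strand. The expression unit and bacterial backbone are flanked by β-globin insulator elements, T7 and rrnG transcription terminators, and a synthetic poly(A) signal upstream of the enhancer, which presumably limit read-through transcription between modules.

ORF6 is annotated as an interferon antagonist that tethers karyopherin import factors to ER/Golgi membranes, blocking STAT1 nuclear translocation. The tagged construct is therefore suited to expressing ORF6 in mammalian cells for functional studies, and to two-step affinity purification for identifying host interaction partners.
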