Addgene plasmid #152110: pGBW-m4134300
Purpose: Mammalian expression plasmid for SARS-CoV-2 ORF6 protein
Depositing lab: Ginkgo Bioworks & Benjie Chen. Depositing organization: Ginkgo Bioworks.
Backbone
  Vector backbone: pTwist_CMV_6
  Backbone size w/o insert (bp): 4180
  Vector type: Mammalian Expression
Growth in bacteria
  Bacterial resistance: Ampicillin, 100 μg/mL
  Growth temperature: 37°C
  Growth strain: DH5alpha
  Copy number: High Copy
Gene/Insert
  Gene/Insert name: SARS-CoV-2 ORF6 protein
  Species: Severe acute respiratory syndrome coronavirus 2
  Insert size (bp): 179
  Mutation: wt
  Entrez Gene: ORF6 (a.k.a. GU280_gp06)
  Promoter: CMV
  Tag / fusion protein: Cleavable TEV;TapTag (C terminal on backbone)
  Cloning method: Unknown
Resource information
  A portion of this plasmid was derived from a plasmid made by: GinkgoBioworks
Depositor comments: NCBI reference sequence: YP_009724394.1
How to cite: pGBW-m4134300 was a gift from Ginkgo Bioworks & Benjie Chen (Addgene plasmid # 152110 ; http://n2t.net/addgene:152110 ; RRID:Addgene_152110)
